Addgene plasmid #227356: pGEX-parkin M458L
Purpose: For bacterial expression of hyperactive parkin mutant.
Depositing lab: Kalle Gehring. Depositing organization: McGill University. Publication: Naturally occurring hyperactive variants of human parkin. Huq TS, Luo J, Fakih R, Sauve V, Gehring K. Commun Biol. 2024 Aug 8;7(1):961. doi: 10.1038/s42003-024-06656-x. PubMed 39117722.
Backbone
  Vector backbone: pGEX-6P-1
  Backbone manufacturer: Amersham
  Vector type: Bacterial Expression
Growth in bacteria
  Bacterial resistance: Ampicillin, 100 μg/mL
  Growth temperature: 37°C
  Growth strain: DH5alpha
  Copy number: Low Copy
Gene/Insert
  Gene/Insert name: Parkin M458L (alt name: PARK2)
  Species: H. sapiens (human)
  Mutation: Codon usage optimized for E.coli expression. Changed methionine 458 to leucine.
  Entrez Gene: PRKN (a.k.a. AR-JP, LPRS2, PARK2, PDJ)
  Tag / fusion protein: GST (C terminal on backbone)
  Cloning method: Gene Synthesis
  Sequencing primers: 5′ pGEXF; 3′ pGEXR
Terms and licenses: Academic/Nonprofit Terms; Industry Terms: Not Available to Industry
Depositor comments: 5' Cloning Site: BamHI (unknown if destroyed), 3' Cloning Site: XhoI (unknown if destroyed).
How to cite: pGEX-parkin M458L was a gift from Kalle Gehring (Addgene plasmid # 227356 ; http://n2t.net/addgene:227356 ; RRID:Addgene_227356)
