[The description below was written by a language model from this plasmid's Addgene catalogue record and pLannotate feature annotations shown in this document.]
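Description:
pGEX-parkin M458L is a bacterial expression plasmid built on the pGEX-6P-1 backbone for producing a hyperactive variant of human parkin (PRKN, also called PARK2) in E. coli. The 6,364 nt sequence carries a ColE1/pMB1-type origin of replication and the β-lactamase gene under its own promoter, so it is maintained under ampicillin selection. The catalogue lists it as low copy, although only small fragments of rop and the pBR322 bom region are annotated. A lacI gene driven by the lacIq promoter supplies lac repressor from the plasmid itself. Remnants of the lac promoter/operator and a lacZα fragment downstream of lacI are backbone leftovers rather than functional parts of the expression cassette.

The payload is a single fusion reading frame transcribed from the tac promoter, a strong trp/lac hybrid, with an adjacent lac operator. Expression is therefore repressed by LacI and can be induced with IPTG. The Schistosoma japonicum glutathione S-transferase coding sequence comes first, followed after a short linker by the parkin coding sequence. The feature order thus places GST at the N-terminus of parkin, even though the catalogue field describes the tag as "C terminal on backbone". The linker is not annotated; in the pGEX-6P series this region normally encodes a PreScission protease site that allows removal of GST. The parkin insert was made by gene synthesis, is codon-optimised for E. coli, and was reportedly placed between BamHI and XhoI sites. It carries a methionine-to-leucine substitution at residue 458. Parkin is an E3 ubiquitin ligase, and the construct is intended for producing recombinant GST-tagged M458L protein, which the GST tag would allow to be purified by glutathione affinity, to study naturally occurring hyperactive parkin variants.
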