Features (pLannotate 1.2.2; 17 found; start..end, strand, type, name):
      6..107     -  CDS            yciV (fragment): RNAAM_ECOLI - Also known as trpH From Escherichia coli (strain K12).
    183..211     +  promoter       tac promoter: strong E. coli promoter; hybrid between the trp and lac UV5 promoters
    219..235     +  protein_bind   lac operator: The lac repressor binds to the lac operator to inhibit transcription in E. coli. This inhibition can be relieved by adding lactose or isopropyl-β-D-thiogalactopyranoside (IPTG). lac repressor encoded by lacI
    258..911     +  CDS            GST26_SCHJA: Experimental evidence at protein level: Swiss-Prot protein existence level 1. GST isoenzymes appear to play a central role in the parasite detoxification system. Other functions are also suspected including a role in increasing the solubility of haematin in the parasite gut. From Schistosoma japonicum (Blood fluke).
    951..2345    +  CDS            PRKN: PRKN_HUMAN - Also known as PARK2. Experimental evidence at protein level: Swiss-Prot protein existence level 1. Functions within a multiprotein E3 ubiquitin ligase complex, catalyzing the covalent attachment of ubiquitin moieties onto substrate proteins (PubMed:10888878, PubMed:10973942, PubMed:11431533, PubMed:12150907, PubMed:12628165, PubMed:15105460, PubMed:16135753, PubMed:21376232, PubMed:21532592, PubMed:23754282, PubMed:23620051, PubMed:24660806, PubMed:24751536, PubMed:32047033, PubMed:29311685, PubMed:22396657). Substrates include SYT11 and VDAC1 (PubMed:32047033, PubMed:29311685). O
   2381..2420    +  CDS            rop (fragment): Rop protein, which maintains plasmids at low copy number; rop
   2522..2562    +  misc_feature   bom (fragment): basis of mobility region from pBR322
   2667..2771    +  promoter       AmpR promoter: bla
   2772..3632    +  CDS            AmpR: β-lactamase; bla; confers resistance to ampicillin, carbenicillin, and related antibiotics
   3803..4391    +  rep_origin     ori: high-copy-number ColE1/pMB1/pBR322/pUC origin of replication
   4577..4628    -  misc_feature   bom (fragment): basis of mobility region from pBR322
   4635..4712    +  promoter       lacIq promoter: lacI (mutant); In the lacIq allele, a single base change in the promoter boosts expression of the lacI gene about 10-fold.
   4713..5795    +  CDS            lacI: lac repressor; lacI; The lac repressor binds to the lac operator to inhibit transcription in E. coli. This inhibition can be relieved by adding lactose or isopropyl-β-D-thiogalactopyranoside (IPTG).
   5808..5829    +  protein_bind   CAP binding site: CAP binding activates transcription in the presence of cAMP. E. coli catabolite activator protein
   5844..5874    +  promoter       lac promoter: promoter for the E. coli lac operon
   5882..5898    +  protein_bind   lac operator: The lac repressor binds to the lac operator to inhibit transcription in E. coli. This inhibition can be relieved by adding lactose or isopropyl-β-D-thiogalactopyranoside (IPTG). lac repressor encoded by lacI
   5918..6091    +  CDS            lacZα: LacZα fragment of β-galactosidase; lacZ fragment
>Addgene plasmid #227356 | pGEX-parkin M458L | addgene full sequence | sequence record 450991 | Addgene NGS Result
ACGTTATCGACTGCACGGTGCACCAATGCTTCTGGCGTCAGGCAGCCATCGGAAGCTGTGGTATGGCTGT
GCAGGTCGTAAATCACTGCATAATTCGTGTCGCTCAAGGCGCACTCCCGTTCTGGATAATGTTTTTTGCG
CCGACATCATAACGGTTCTGGCAAATATTCTGAAATGAGCTGTTGACAATTAATCATCGGCTCGTATAAT
GTGTGGAATTGTGAGCGGATAACAATTTCACACAGGAAACAGTATTCATGTCCCCTATACTAGGTTATTG
GAAAATTAAGGGCCTTGTGCAACCCACTCGACTTCTTTTGGAATATCTTGAAGAAAAATATGAAGAGCAT
TTGTATGAGCGCGATGAAGGTGATAAATGGCGAAACAAAAAGTTTGAATTGGGTTTGGAGTTTCCCAATC
TTCCTTATTATATTGATGGTGATGTTAAATTAACACAGTCTATGGCCATCATACGTTATATAGCTGACAA
GCACAACATGTTGGGTGGTTGTCCAAAAGAGCGTGCAGAGATTTCAATGCTTGAAGGAGCGGTTTTGGAT
ATTAGATACGGTGTTTCGAGAATTGCATATAGTAAAGACTTTGAAACTCTCAAAGTTGATTTTCTTAGCA
AGCTACCTGAAATGCTGAAAATGTTCGAAGATCGTTTATGTCATAAAACATATTTAAATGGTGATCATGT
AACCCATCCTGACTTCATGTTGTATGACGCTCTTGATGTTGTTTTATACATGGACCCAATGTGCCTGGAT
GCGTTCCCAAAATTAGTTTGTTTTAAAAAACGTATTGAAGCTATCCCACAAATTGATAAGTACTTGAAAT
CCAGCAAGTATATAGCATGGCCTTTGCAGGGCTGGCAAGCCACGTTTGGTGGTGGCGACCATCCTCCAAA
ATCGGATCTGGAAGTTCTGTTCCAGGGGCCCCTGGGATCCATGATCGTTTTCGTTCGTTTCAACTCTTCT
CACGGTTTCCCGGTTGAAGTTGACTCTGACACCTCTATCTTCCAGCTGAAAGAAGTTGTTGCGAAACGTC
AGGGTGTTCCAGCAGACCAGCTGCGTGTTATCTTCGCAGGTAAAGAACTGCGTAACGACTGGACCGTTCA
GAACTGCGATCTGGATCAGCAGTCTATCGTTCACATCGTTCAGCGTCCGTGGCGTAAAGGTCAGGAAATG
AACGCGACTGGTGGTGACGACCCGCGTAACGCGGCGGGTGGTTGTGAACGTGAACCGCAGTCTCTGACAC
GTGTTGACCTGTCTTCCTCTGTTCTGCCGGGTGACTCCGTTGGTCTGGCCGTAATTCTGCACACCGACTC
TCGTAAAGACTCCCCGCCGGCTGGTTCTCCGGCGGGTCGCTCTATCTACAACTCTTTCTACGTGTACTGC
AAAGGTCCGTGCCAGCGTGTACAGCCGGGTAAACTGCGTGTTCAGTGTTCCACTTGCCGTCAGGCGACCC
TGACCCTGACCCAGGGTCCGAGCTGCTGGGACGACGTTCTGATCCCGAACCGTATGTCCGGTGAATGTCA
GTCCCCGCACTGTCCGGGTACCTCCGCAGAATTTTTCTTTAAATGCGGTGCCCACCCGACCTCTGACAAA
GAAACCTCTGTTGCTCTGCACCTGATCGCTACCAACTCCCGTAACATCACCTGCATCACCTGCACCGACG
TTCGCTCCCCGGTTCTGGTTTTTCAGTGCAACTCTCGTCACGTTATCTGCCTGGATTGCTTCCACCTGTA
CTGCGTTACTCGTCTGAATGACCGCCAGTTCGTTCACGACCCGCAGCTGGGCTACTCTCTGCCGTGCGTT
GCGGGTTGCCCGAACTCCCTGATTAAAGAACTGCACCACTTCCGTATCCTGGGCGAGGAACAGTACAACC
GTTACCAGCAGTACGGCGCTGAAGAATGCGTTCTGCAGATGGGTGGCGTTCTGTGCCCGCGTCCGGGTTG
CGGCGCGGGCCTGCTGCCGGAACCGGACCAGCGTAAAGTGACGTGTGAAGGTGGTAACGGTTTAGGTTGC
GGCTTCGCGTTCTGTCGTGAATGCAAAGAAGCATATCATGAAGGTGAATGTTCCGCAGTTTTTGAAGCTA
GCGGCACCACTACCCAGGCGTACCGTGTTGATGAACGTGCTGCTGAACAGGCTCGTTGGGAAGCAGCAAG
TAAAGAAACTATTAAAAAGACCACTAAACCGTGTCCGCGTTGCCACGTTCCGGTTGAAAAGAACGGTGGT
TGCATGCACATGAAATGCCCGCAGCCGCAGTGCCGTCTGGAATGGTGCTGGAACTGCGGTTGCGAATGGA
ACCGTGTTTGCCTGGGTGACCACTGGTTCGACGTTTAGCTCGAGCGGCCGCATCGTGACTGACTGACGAT
CTGCCTCGCGCGTTTCGGTGATGACGGTGAAAACCTCTGACACATGCAGCTCCCGGAGACGGTCACAGCT
TGTCTGTAAGCGGATGCCGGGAGCAGACAAGCCCGTCAGGGCGCGTCAGCGGGTGTTGGCGGGTGTCGGG
GCGCAGCCATGACCCAGTCACGTAGCGATAGCGGAGTGTATAATTCTTGAAGACGAAAGGGCCTCGTGAT
ACGCCTATTTTTATAGGTTAATGTCATGATAATAATGGTTTCTTAGACGTCAGGTGGCACTTTTCGGGGA
AATGTGCGCGGAACCCCTATTTGTTTATTTTTCTAAATACATTCAAATATGTATCCGCTCATGAGACAAT
AACCCTGATAAATGCTTCAATAATATTGAAAAAGGAAGAGTATGAGTATTCAACATTTCCGTGTCGCCCT
TATTCCCTTTTTTGCGGCATTTTGCCTTCCTGTTTTTGCTCACCCAGAAACGCTGGTGAAAGTAAAAGAT
GCTGAAGATCAGTTGGGTGCACGAGTGGGTTACATCGAACTGGATCTCAACAGCGGTAAGATCCTTGAGA
GTTTTCGCCCCGAAGAACGTTTTCCAATGATGAGCACTTTTAAAGTTCTGCTATGTGGCGCGGTATTATC
CCGTGTTGACGCCGGGCAAGAGCAACTCGGTCGCCGCATACACTATTCTCAGAATGACTTGGTTGAGTAC
TCACCAGTCACAGAAAAGCATCTTACGGATGGCATGACAGTAAGAGAATTATGCAGTGCTGCCATAACCA
TGAGTGATAACACTGCGGCCAACTTACTTCTGACAACGATCGGAGGACCGAAGGAGCTAACCGCTTTTTT
GCACAACATGGGGGATCATGTAACTCGCCTTGATCGTTGGGAACCGGAGCTGAATGAAGCCATACCAAAC
GACGAGCGTGACACCACGATGCCTGCAGCAATGGCAACAACGTTGCGCAAACTATTAACTGGCGAACTAC
TTACTCTAGCTTCCCGGCAACAATTAATAGACTGGATGGAGGCGGATAAAGTTGCAGGACCACTTCTGCG
CTCGGCCCTTCCGGCTGGCTGGTTTATTGCTGATAAATCTGGAGCCGGTGAGCGTGGGTCTCGCGGTATC
ATTGCAGCACTGGGGCCAGATGGTAAGCCCTCCCGTATCGTAGTTATCTACACGACGGGGAGTCAGGCAA
CTATGGATGAACGAAATAGACAGATCGCTGAGATAGGTGCCTCACTGATTAAGCATTGGTAACTGTCAGA
CCAAGTTTACTCATATATACTTTAGATTGATTTAAAACTTCATTTTTAATTTAAAAGGATCTAGGTGAAG
ATCCTTTTTGATAATCTCATGACCAAAATCCCTTAACGTGAGTTTTCGTTCCACTGAGCGTCAGACCCCG
TAGAAAAGATCAAAGGATCTTCTTGAGATCCTTTTTTTCTGCGCGTAATCTGCTGCTTGCAAACAAAAAA
ACCACCGCTACCAGCGGTGGTTTGTTTGCCGGATCAAGAGCTACCAACTCTTTTTCCGAAGGTAACTGGC
TTCAGCAGAGCGCAGATACCAAATACTGTCCTTCTAGTGTAGCCGTAGTTAGGCCACCACTTCAAGAACT
CTGTAGCACCGCCTACATACCTCGCTCTGCTAATCCTGTTACCAGTGGCTGCTGCCAGTGGCGATAAGTC
GTGTCTTACCGGGTTGGACTCAAGACGATAGTTACCGGATAAGGCGCAGCGGTCGGGCTGAACGGGGGGT
TCGTGCACACAGCCCAGCTTGGAGCGAACGACCTACACCGAACTGAGATACCTACAGCGTGAGCTATGAG
AAAGCGCCACGCTTCCCGAAGGGAGAAAGGCGGACAGGTATCCGGTAAGCGGCAGGGTCGGAACAGGAGA
GCGCACGAGGGAGCTTCCAGGGGGAAACGCCTGGTATCTTTATAGTCCTGTCGGGTTTCGCCACCTCTGA
CTTGAGCGTCGATTTTTGTGATGCTCGTCAGGGGGGCGGAGCCTATGGAAAAACGCCAGCAACGCGGCCT
TTTTACGGTTCCTGGCCTTTTGCTGGCCTTTTGCTCACATGTTCTTTCCTGCGTTATCCCCTGATTCTGT
GGATAACCGTATTACCGCCTTTGAGTGAGCTGATACCGCTCGCCGCAGCCGAACGACCGAGCGCAGCGAG
TCAGTGAGCGAGGAAGCGGAAGAGCGCCTGATGCGGTATTTTCTCCTTACGCATCTGTGCGGTATTTCAC
ACCGCATAAATTCCGACACCATCGAATGGTGCAAAACCTTTCGCGGTATGGCATGATAGCGCCCGGAAGA
GAGTCAATTCAGGGTGGTGAATGTGAAACCAGTAACGTTATACGATGTCGCAGAGTATGCCGGTGTCTCT
TATCAGACCGTTTCCCGCGTGGTGAACCAGGCCAGCCACGTTTCTGCGAAAACGCGGGAAAAAGTGGAAG
CGGCGATGGCGGAGCTGAATTACATTCCCAACCGCGTGGCACAACAACTGGCGGGCAAACAGTCGTTGCT
GATTGGCGTTGCCACCTCCAGTCTGGCCCTGCACGCGCCGTCGCAAATTGTCGCGGCGATTAAATCTCGC
GCCGATCAACTGGGTGCCAGCGTGGTGGTGTCGATGGTAGAACGAAGCGGCGTCGAAGCCTGTAAAGCGG
CGGTGCACAATCTTCTCGCGCAACGCGTCAGTGGGCTGATCATTAACTATCCGCTGGATGACCAGGATGC
CATTGCTGTGGAAGCTGCCTGCACTAATGTTCCGGCGTTATTTCTTGATGTCTCTGACCAGACACCCATC
AACAGTATTATTTTCTCCCATGAAGACGGTACGCGACTGGGCGTGGAGCATCTGGTCGCATTGGGTCACC
AGCAAATCGCGCTGTTAGCGGGCCCATTAAGTTCTGTCTCGGCGCGTCTGCGTCTGGCTGGCTGGCATAA
ATATCTCACTCGCAATCAAATTCAGCCGATAGCGGAACGGGAAGGCGACTGGAGTGCCATGTCCGGTTTT
CAACAAACCATGCAAATGCTGAATGAGGGCATCGTTCCCACTGCGATGCTGGTTGCCAACGATCAGATGG
CGCTGGGCGCAATGCGCGCCATTACCGAGTCCGGGCTGCGCGTTGGTGCGGATATCTCGGTAGTGGGATA
CGACGATACCGAAGACAGCTCATGTTATATCCCGCCGTTAACCACCATCAAACAGGATTTTCGCCTGCTG
GGGCAAACCAGCGTGGACCGCTTGCTGCAACTCTCTCAGGGCCAGGCGGTGAAGGGCAATCAGCTGTTGC
CCGTCTCACTGGTGAAAAGAAAAACCACCCTGGCGCCCAATACGCAAACCGCCTCTCCCCGCGCGTTGGC
CGATTCATTAATGCAGCTGGCACGACAGGTTTCCCGACTGGAAAGCGGGCAGTGAGCGCAACGCAATTAA
TGTGAGTTAGCTCACTCATTAGGCACCCCAGGCTTTACACTTTATGCTTCCGGCTCGTATGTTGTGTGGA
ATTGTGAGCGGATAACAATTTCACACAGGAAACAGCTATGACCATGATTACGGATTCACTGGCCGTCGTT
TTACAACGTCGTGACTGGGAAAACCCTGGCGTTACCCAACTTAATCGCCTTGCAGCACATCCCCCTTTCG
CCAGCTGGCGTAATAGCGAAGAGGCCCGCACCGATCGCCCTTCCCAACAGTTGCGCAGCCTGAATGGCGA
ATGGCGCTTTGCCTGGTTTCCGGCACCAGAAGCGGTGCCGGAAAGCTGGCTGGAGTGCGATCTTCCTGAG
GCCGATACTGTCGTCGTCCCCTCAAACTGGCAGATGCACGGTTACGATGCGCCCATCTACACCAACGTAA
CCTATCCCATTACGGTCAATCCGCCGTTTGTTCCCACGGAGAATCCGACGGGTTGTTACTCGCTCACATT
TAATGTTGATGAAAGCTGGCTACAGGAAGGCCAGACGCGAATTATTTTTGATGGCGTTGGAATT
